Addgene plasmid #221679: pcDNA4.1-Myc-RNF8-S157A
Purpose: Mammalian expression of Myc-tagged human RNF8 (S157A)
Depositing lab: Derrick Sek Tong Ong. Depositing organization: National University of Singapore. Publication: CAMK2D serves as a molecular scaffold for RNF8-MAD2 complex to induce mitotic checkpoint in glioma. Chuah YH, Tay EXY, Grinchuk OV, Yoon J, Feng J, Kannan S, Robert M, Jakhar R, Liang Y, Lee BWL, Wang LC, Lim YT, Zhao T, Sobota RM, Lu G, Low BC, Crasta KC, Verma CS, Lin Z, Ong DST. Cell Death Differ. 2023 Aug;30(8):1973-1987. doi: 10.1038/s41418-023-01192-3. Epub 2023 Jul 19. PubMed 37468549.
Backbone
  Vector backbone: pcDNA4.1/TO/myc-HisA
  Vector type: Mammalian Expression
Growth in bacteria
  Bacterial resistance: Ampicillin, 100 μg/mL
  Growth temperature: 37°C
  Growth strain: DH5alpha
  Copy number: High Copy
Gene/Insert
  Gene/Insert name: RNF8
  Species: H. sapiens (human)
  Mutation: S157A
  Entrez Gene: RNF8 (a.k.a. hRNF8)
  Cloning method: Restriction Enzyme; 5′ cloning site EcoRI (unknown if destroyed); 3′ cloning site XhoI (unknown if destroyed)
Terms and licenses: Academic/Nonprofit Terms; Industry Terms: Not Available to Industry
Depositor comments: This is a mutated version of plasmid #221676.
How to cite: pcDNA4.1-Myc-RNF8-S157A was a gift from Derrick Sek Tong Ong (Addgene plasmid # 221679 ; http://n2t.net/addgene:221679 ; RRID:Addgene_221679)
