[The description below was written by a language model from this plasmid's Addgene catalogue record and pLannotate feature annotations shown in this document.]
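Description:
pcDNA4.1-Myc-RNF8-S157A is a mammalian expression plasmid built on the pcDNA4.1/TO/myc-HisA backbone for producing Myc-tagged human RNF8 carrying a serine-to-alanine substitution at residue 157. It is propagated in E. coli as a high-copy plasmid through a ColE1/pUC-type origin and selected with ampicillin via the β-lactamase gene. An f1 origin is also present. For selection in mammalian cells, the backbone carries a Sh ble (Zeocin/bleomycin resistance) cassette driven by the SV40 early promoter, with an upstream EM7 bacterial promoter and an SV40 polyadenylation signal.

The RNF8 coding sequence was inserted between EcoRI and XhoI sites and sits downstream of the human CMV immediate-early enhancer and promoter, with a bovine growth hormone polyadenylation signal terminating the transcript. Short tet-operator matches annotated immediately after the CMV promoter are consistent with the "TO" design, in which two tet operator sites let a Tet repressor silence the promoter until tetracycline is added. In cells lacking the repressor, expression would be constitutive. The Myc tag named in the title is not annotated as a separate feature, so its position relative to RNF8 cannot be confirmed from the feature table.

RNF8 is an E3 ubiquitin ligase involved in DNA damage signalling through ubiquitination of histones H2A and H2AX. S157A replaces a serine with a residue that cannot be phosphorylated, although the record does not state the rationale. The depositor describes this plasmid as a mutated version of a companion RNF8 plasmid, and the associated work concerns an RNF8–MAD2 complex scaffolded by CAMK2D in the mitotic checkpoint in glioma, suggesting use as a point mutant for comparison with that parent construct.
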