Features (pLannotate 1.2.2; 22 found; start..end, strand, type, name):
     65..81      -  protein_bind   lac operator: The lac repressor binds to the lac operator to inhibit transcription in E. coli. This inhibition can be relieved by adding lactose or isopropyl-β-D-thiogalactopyranoside (IPTG). lac repressor encoded by lacI
     89..119     -  promoter       lac promoter: promoter for the E. coli lac operon
    134..155     -  protein_bind   CAP binding site: CAP binding activates transcription in the presence of cAMP. E. coli catabolite activator protein
    168..260     -  CDS            lacI (fragment): lac repressor; lacI; The lac repressor binds to the lac operator to inhibit transcription in E. coli. This inhibition can be relieved by adding lactose or isopropyl-β-D-thiogalactopyranoside (IPTG).
    443..1031    -  rep_origin     ori: high-copy-number ColE1/pMB1/pBR322/pUC origin of replication
   1202..2062    -  CDS            AmpR: β-lactamase; bla; confers resistance to ampicillin, carbenicillin, and related antibiotics
   2063..2167    -  promoter       AmpR promoter: bla
   2226..2278    -  misc_feature   bom (fragment): basis of mobility region from pBR322
   2433..2812    +  enhancer       CMV enhancer: human cytomegalovirus immediate early enhancer
   2813..3016    +  promoter       CMV promoter: human cytomegalovirus (CMV) immediate early promoter
   3018..3037    +  promoter       PLtetO-1 promoter (fragment): modified phage lambda PL promoter with tet operator sites (Lutz and Bujard, 1997)
   3039..3058    +  promoter       PLtetO-1 promoter (fragment): modified phage lambda PL promoter with tet operator sites (Lutz and Bujard, 1997)
   3066..3099    +  promoter       TRE3GV promoter (fragment): 3rd-generation Tet-responsive promoter that can be activated by binding of Tet-On® 3G, optimized for retroviral and lentiviral vectors
   3223..4677    +  CDS            RNF8: RNF8_HUMAN - Also known as KIAA0646. Experimental evidence at protein level: Swiss-Prot protein existence level 1. E3 ubiquitin-protein ligase that plays a key role in DNA damage signaling via 2 distinct roles: by mediating the 'Lys-63'-linked ubiquitination of histones H2A and H2AX and promoting the recruitment of DNA repair proteins at double-strand breaks (DSBs) sites, and by catalyzing 'Lys-48'-linked ubiquitination to remove target proteins from DNA damage sites. Following DNA DSBs, it is recruited to the sites of damage by ATM-phosphorylated MDC1 and catalyzes the 'Lys-63'-linked ubiquit
   4790..5014    +  polyA_signal   bGH poly(A) signal: bovine growth hormone polyadenylation signal
   5018..5039    +  promoter       SV40 promoter (fragment): SV40 enhancer and early promoter
   5060..5488    +  rep_origin     f1 ori (sequence partly withheld): f1 bacteriophage origin of replication; arrow indicates direction of (+) strand synthesis
   5502..5831    +  promoter       SV40 promoter: SV40 enhancer and early promoter
   5879..5926    +  promoter       EM7 promoter: synthetic bacterial promoter&nbsp
   5945..6319    +  CDS            BleoR: antibiotic-binding protein; Sh ble from Streptoalloteichus hindustanus; confers resistance to bleomycin, phleomycin, and Zeocin™
   6329..6454    +  CDS            ble (fragment): BLE_KLEPN - Experimental evidence at protein level: Swiss-Prot protein existence level 1. Binding protein with a strong affinity to the bleomycin family of antibiotics. Binds to CL990; an antimitotic-antibiotic compound. From Klebsiella pneumoniae.
   6449..6570    +  polyA_signal   SV40 poly(A) signal: SV40 polyadenylation signal
>Addgene plasmid #221679 | pcDNA4.1-Myc-RNF8-S157A | addgene full sequence | sequence record 442597 | Addgene NGS Result
GTATACCGTCGACCTCTAGCTAGAGCTTGGCGTAATCATGGTCATAGCTGTTTCCTGTGTGAAATTGTTA
TCCGCTCACAATTCCACACAACATACGAGCCGGAAGCATAAAGTGTAAAGCCTGGGGTGCCTAATGAGTG
AGCTAACTCACATTAATTGCGTTGCGCTCACTGCCCGCTTTCCAGTCGGGAAACCTGTCGTGCCAGCTGC
ATTAATGAATCGGCCAACGCGCGGGGAGAGGCGGTTTGCGTATTGGGCGCTCTTCCGCTTCCTCGCTCAC
TGACTCGCTGCGCTCGGTCGTTCGGCTGCGGCGAGCGGTATCAGCTCACTCAAAGGCGGTAATACGGTTA
TCCACAGAATCAGGGGATAACGCAGGAAAGAACATGTGAGCAAAAGGCCAGCAAAAGGCCAGGAACCGTA
AAAAGGCCGCGTTGCTGGCGTTTTTCCATAGGCTCCGCCCCCCTGACGAGCATCACAAAAATCGACGCTC
AAGTCAGAGGTGGCGAAACCCGACAGGACTATAAAGATACCAGGCGTTTCCCCCTGGAAGCTCCCTCGTG
CGCTCTCCTGTTCCGACCCTGCCGCTTACCGGATACCTGTCCGCCTTTCTCCCTTCGGGAAGCGTGGCGC
TTTCTCATAGCTCACGCTGTAGGTATCTCAGTTCGGTGTAGGTCGTTCGCTCCAAGCTGGGCTGTGTGCA
CGAACCCCCCGTTCAGCCCGACCGCTGCGCCTTATCCGGTAACTATCGTCTTGAGTCCAACCCGGTAAGA
CACGACTTATCGCCACTGGCAGCAGCCACTGGTAACAGGATTAGCAGAGCGAGGTATGTAGGCGGTGCTA
CAGAGTTCTTGAAGTGGTGGCCTAACTACGGCTACACTAGAAGAACAGTATTTGGTATCTGCGCTCTGCT
GAAGCCAGTTACCTTCGGAAAAAGAGTTGGTAGCTCTTGATCCGGCAAACAAACCACCGCTGGTAGCGGT
GGTTTTTTTGTTTGCAAGCAGCAGATTACGCGCAGAAAAAAAGGATCTCAAGAAGATCCTTTGATCTTTT
CTACGGGGTCTGACGCTCAGTGGAACGAAAACTCACGTTAAGGGATTTTGGTCATGAGATTATCAAAAAG
GATCTTCACCTAGATCCTTTTAAATTAAAAATGAAGTTTTAAATCAATCTAAAGTATATATGAGTAAACT
TGGTCTGACAGTTACCAATGCTTAATCAGTGAGGCACCTATCTCAGCGATCTGTCTATTTCGTTCATCCA
TAGTTGCCTGACTCCCCGTCGTGTAGATAACTACGATACGGGAGGGCTTACCATCTGGCCCCAGTGCTGC
AATGATACCGCGAGACCCACGCTCACCGGCTCCAGATTTATCAGCAATAAACCAGCCAGCCGGAAGGGCC
GAGCGCAGAAGTGGTCCTGCAACTTTATCCGCCTCCATCCAGTCTATTAATTGTTGCCGGGAAGCTAGAG
TAAGTAGTTCGCCAGTTAATAGTTTGCGCAACGTTGTTGCCATTGCTACAGGCATCGTGGTGTCACGCTC
GTCGTTTGGTATGGCTTCATTCAGCTCCGGTTCCCAACGATCAAGGCGAGTTACATGATCCCCCATGTTG
TGCAAAAAAGCGGTTAGCTCCTTCGGTCCTCCGATCGTTGTCAGAAGTAAGTTGGCCGCAGTGTTATCAC
TCATGGTTATGGCAGCACTGCATAATTCTCTTACTGTCATGCCATCCGTAAGATGCTTTTCTGTGACTGG
TGAGTACTCAACCAAGTCATTCTGAGAATAGTGTATGCGGCGACCGAGTTGCTCTTGCCCGGCGTCAATA
CGGGATAATACCGCGCCACATAGCAGAACTTTAAAAGTGCTCATCATTGGAAAACGTTCTTCGGGGCGAA
AACTCTCAAGGATCTTACCGCTGTTGAGATCCAGTTCGATGTAACCCACTCGTGCACCCAACTGATCTTC
AGCATCTTTTACTTTCACCAGCGTTTCTGGGTGAGCAAAAACAGGAAGGCAAAATGCCGCAAAAAAGGGA
ATAAGGGCGACACGGAAATGTTGAATACTCATACTCTTCCTTTTTCAATATTATTGAAGCATTTATCAGG
GTTATTGTCTCATGAGCGGATACATATTTGAATGTATTTAGAAAAATAAACAAATAGGGGTTCCGCGCAC
ATTTCCCCGAAAAGTGCCACCTGACGTCGACGGATCGGGAGATCTCCCGATCCCCTATGGTGCACTCTCA
GTACAATCTGCTCTGATGCCGCATAGTTAAGCCAGTATCTGCTCCCTGCTTGTGTGTTGGAGGTCGCTGA
GTAGTGCGCGAGCAAAATTTAAGCTACAACAAGGCAAGGCTTGACCGACAATTGCATGAAGAATCTGCTT
AGGGTTAGGCGTTTTGCGCTGCTTCGCGATGTACGGGCCAGATATACGCGTTGACATTGATTATTGACTA
GTTATTAATAGTAATCAATTACGGGGTCATTAGTTCATAGCCCATATATGGAGTTCCGCGTTACATAACT
TACGGTAAATGGCCCGCCTGGCTGACCGCCCAACGACCCCCGCCCATTGACGTCAATAATGACGTATGTT
CCCATAGTAACGCCAATAGGGACTTTCCATTGACGTCAATGGGTGGAGTATTTACGGTAAACTGCCCACT
TGGCAGTACATCAAGTGTATCATATGCCAAGTACGCCCCCTATTGACGTCAATGACGGTAAATGGCCCGC
CTGGCATTATGCCCAGTACATGACCTTATGGGACTTTCCTACTTGGCAGTACATCTACGTATTAGTCATC
GCTATTACCATGGTGATGCGGTTTTGGCAGTACATCAATGGGCGTGGATAGCGGTTTGACTCACGGGGAT
TTCCAAGTCTCCACCCCATTGACGTCAATGGGAGTTTGTTTTGGCACCAAAATCAACGGGACTTTCCAAA
ATGTCGTAACAACTCCGCCCCATTGACGCAAATGGGCGGTAGGCGTGTACGGTGGGAGGTCTATATAAGC
AGAGCTCTCCCTATCAGTGATAGAGATCTCCCTATCAGTGATAGAGATCGTCGACGAGCTCGTTTAGTGA
ACCGTCAGATCGCCTGGAGACGCCATCCACGCTGTTTTGACCTCCATAGAAGACACCGGGACCGATCCAG
CCTCCGGACTCTAGCGTTTAAACTTAAGCTTGGTACCGAGCTCGGATCCACTAGTCCAGTGTGGTGGAAT
TCATGGGGGAGCCCGGCTTCTTCGTCACAGGAGACCGCGCCGGTGGCCGGAGCTGGTGCCTGCGGCGGGT
GGGGATGAGCGCCGGGTGGCTGCTGCTGGAAGATGGGTGCGAGGTGACTGTAGGACGAGGATTTGGTGTC
ACATACCAACTGGTATCAAAAATCTGCCCCCTGATGATTTCTCGAAACCACTGTGTTTTGAAGCAGAATC
CTGAGGGCCAATGGACAATTATGGACAACAAGAGTCTAAATGGTGTTTGGCTGAACAGAGCGCGTCTGGA
ACCTTTAAGGGTCTATTCCATTCATCAGGGAGACTACATCCAACTTGGAGTGCCTCTGGAAAATAAGGAG
AATGCGGAGTATGAATATGAAGTTACTGAAGAAGACTGGGAGACAATATATCCTTGTCTTTCCCCAAAGA
ATGACCAAATGATAGAAAAAAATAAGGAATTGAGAACTAAAAGGAAATTCGCTTTGGATGAATTAGCAGG
TCCTGGAGCTGAAGGCCCCTCAAATTTGAAATCCAAAATAAATAAAGTGTCTTGTGAATCTGGTCAGCCA
GTGAAATCACAGGGGAAAGGTGAAGTGGCCAGTACACCCTCTGACAATTTGGATCCTAAGTTGACTGCCC
TTGAGCCAAGTAAGACCACAGGGGCTCCCATTTACCCTGGCTTCCCCAAAGTCACAGAGGTTCATCATGA
GCAGAAAGCCTCAAACTCTTCAGCATCTCAGAGAAGCTTACAGATGTTTAAGGTGACCATGTCCAGGATT
CTGAGGCTCAAAATACAGATGCAGGAAAAACATGAAGCCGTTATGAATGTGAAAAAGCAGACCCAAAAGG
GGAACTCAAAGAAAGTTGTGCAAATGGAGCAGGAACTTCAGGACTTACAGTCCCAGCTGTGTGCAGAGCA
GGCTCAGCAGCAGGCAAGAGTGGAGCAACTAGAGAAGACTTTCCAGGAAGAGGAACAGCATCTTCAGGGT
TTGGAGATAGCCCAAGGAGAAAAGGACCTGAAGCAACAGCTGGCCCAGGCTCTGCAGGAGCATTGGGCTC
TAATGGAAGAGCTAAATCGCAGCAAGAAGGACTTTGAAGCAATCATTCAAGCCAAGAACAAAGAATTAGA
GCAGACCAAGGAAGAGAAGGAGAAGATGCAAGCACAGAAGGAAGAAGTTCTTAGCCACATGAATGATGTG
CTAGAGAATGAGCTCCAATGTATTATTTGTTCAGAATACTTCATTGAGGCTGTCACCTTGAACTGTGCCC
ACAGTTTCTGCTCCTACTGTATCAATGAATGGATGAAGCGGAAGATAGAATGCCCCATTTGTCGGAAGGA
CATTAAGTCCAAAACATACTCTTTGGTTCTGGACAATTGCATTAATAAGATGGTAAATAATCTGAGCTCA
GAAGTGAAAGAACGACGAATTGTTCTCATTAGGGAACGAAAAGCAAAGAGATTGTTCCTCGAGTCTAGAG
GGCCCTTCGAACAAAAACTCATCTCAGAAGAGGATCTGAATATGCATACCGGTCATCATCACCATCACCA
TTGAGTTTAAACCCGCTGATCAGCCTCGACTGTGCCTTCTAGTTGCCAGCCATCTGTTGTTTGCCCCTCC
CCCGTGCCTTCCTTGACCCTGGAAGGTGCCACTCCCACTGTCCTTTCCTAATAAAATGAGGAAATTGCAT
CGCATTGTCTGAGTAGGTGTCATTCTATTCTGGGGGGTGGGGTGGGGCAGGACAGCAAGGGGGAGGATTG
GGAAGACAATAGCAGGCATGCTGGGGATGCGGTGGGCTCTATGGCTTCTGAGGCGGAAAGAACCAGCTGG
GGCTCTAGGGGGTATCCCC
[124 nt withheld, positions 5060-5183]
C
[91 nt withheld, positions 5185-5275]
A
[49 nt withheld, positions 5277-5325]
CCTTTGACGTTGGAGTCCACGTTCTTT
[37 nt withheld, positions 5353-5389]
ACCCTATCTCGGTCTATTCTTTTGATTTATAAGGGATTTTGCCGATTTCGGCCTATTGGTTAAAAAATGA
GCTGATTTAACAAAAATTTAACGCGAATTAATTCTGTGGAATGTGTGTCAGTTAGGGTGTGGAAAGTCCC
CAGGCTCCCCAGCAGGCAGAAGTATGCAAAGCATGCATCTCAATTAGTCAGCAACCAGGTGTGGAAAGTC
CCCAGGCTCCCCAGCAGGCAGAAGTATGCAAAGCATGCATCTCAATTAGTCAGCAACCATAGTCCCGCCC
CTAACTCCGCCCATCCCGCCCCTAACTCCGCCCAGTTCCGCCCATTCTCCGCCCCATGGCTGACTAATTT
TTTTTATTTATGCAGAGGCCGAGGCCGCCTCTGCCTCTGAGCTATTCCAGAAGTAGTGAGGAGGCTTTTT
TGGAGGCCTAGGCTTTTGCAAAAAGCTCCCGGGAGCTTGTATATCCATTTTCGGATCTGATCAGCACGTG
TTGACAATTAATCATCGGCATAGTATATCGGCATAGTATAATACGACAAGGTGAGGAACTAAACCATGGC
CAAGTTGACCAGTGCCGTTCCGGTGCTCACCGCGCGCGACGTCGCCGGAGCGGTCGAGTTCTGGACCGAC
CGGCTCGGGTTCTCCCGGGACTTCGTGGAGGACGACTTCGCCGGTGTGGTCCGGGACGACGTGACCCTGT
TCATCAGCGCGGTCCAGGACCAGGTGGTGCCGGACAACACCCTGGCCTGGGTGTGGGTGCGCGGCCTGGA
CGAGCTGTACGCCGAGTGGTCGGAGGTCGTGTCCACGAACTTCCGGGACGCCTCCGGGCCGGCCATGACC
GAGATCGGCGAGCAGCCGTGGGGGCGGGAGTTCGCCCTGCGCGACCCGGCCGGCAACTGCGTGCACTTCG
TGGCCGAGGAGCAGGACTGACACGTGCTACGAGATTTCGATTCCACCGCCGCCTTCTATGAAAGGTTGGG
CTTCGGAATCGTTTTCCGGGACGCCGGCTGGATGATCCTCCAGCGCGGGGATCTCATGCTGGAGTTCTTC
GCCCACCCCAACTTGTTTATTGCAGCTTATAATGGTTACAAATAAAGCAATAGCATCACAAATTTCACAA
ATAAAGCATTTTTTTCACTGCATTCTAGTTGTGGTTTGTCCAAACTCATCAATGTATCTTATCATGTCT
